Addgene plasmid #220906: pJMP8932
Purpose: MobileCRiSPRi system encoded on a kanR Tn7 transposon; PD-sgRNA (BsaI site) and PG-dCas9-novo (for cloning new guides)
Depositing lab: Jason Peters. Depositing organization: University of Wisconsin, Madison. Publication: Tools for genetic engineering and gene expression control in Novosphingobium aromaticivorans and Rhodobacter sphaeroides. Hall AN, Hall BW, Kinney KJ, Olsen GG, Banta AB, Noguera DR, Donohue TJ, Peters JM. Appl Environ Microbiol. 2024 Sep 26:e0034824. doi: 10.1128/aem.00348-24. PubMed 39324814.
Backbone
  Vector backbone: R6Kgamma
  Vector type: Bacterial Expression, CRISPR
Growth in bacteria
  Bacterial resistance: Kanamycin, 50 μg/mL
  Growth temperature: 37°C
  Growth strain: BW25141
  Growth instructions: Plasmid contains both Ampicillin (backbone) and Kanamycin (transposon) resistance genes. Either antibiotic can be used for plasmid growth and propagation but for selection of downstream transposition events Kanamycin must be used.
  Copy number: Low Copy
Gene/Insert
  Gene/Insert name: dCas9-novo
  gRNA/shRNA sequence: PD-sgRNA (BsaI site)
  Species: S. pyogenes
  Mutation: D10A, H840A
  Tag / fusion protein: 3xMyc (C terminal on insert)
  Cloning method: Gibson Cloning
Terms and licenses: Academic/Nonprofit Terms; Industry Terms: Not Available to Industry
Depositor comments: Mobile-CRISPRi system optimized for alphaproteobacteria; needs to be grown in E. coli BW25141 (pir+ strain with an anti-CRISPR protein on the chromosome) Please visit https://pubmed.ncbi.nlm.nih.gov/37662258/ for bioRxiv preprint.
How to cite: pJMP8932 was a gift from Jason Peters (Addgene plasmid # 220906 ; http://n2t.net/addgene:220906 ; RRID:Addgene_220906)
