[The description below was written by a language model from this plasmid's Addgene catalogue record and pLannotate feature annotations shown in this document.]
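Description:
pJMP8932 is a Mobile-CRISPRi delivery plasmid built on an R6K γ backbone and optimized, according to the depositor, for alphaproteobacteria. The associated work concerns Novosphingobium aromaticivorans and Rhodobacter sphaeroides. Because the R6K γ origin needs the pi initiator protein, the plasmid replicates, at low copy, only in pir+ E. coli. The recommended host also carries a chromosomal anti-CRISPR protein, presumably to blunt dCas9 activity during propagation. The backbone also holds an ampicillin resistance gene and an incP oriT, which allows conjugative transfer into recipient bacteria where the plasmid cannot replicate.

The payload lies between the Tn7L and Tn7R ends, forming a mini-Tn7 transposon. The record does not list a Tn7 transposase on this plasmid, so it would have to be supplied separately. Within the transposon are a Streptococcus pyogenes dCas9 variant ("dCas9-novo", with the D10A and H840A nuclease-inactivating mutations) fused to a C-terminal 3xMyc tag and expressed from a promoter designated PG. An sgRNA cassette is driven by a promoter designated PD, with a BsaI site in place of a spacer for cloning new guides. Lac operator fragments are annotated next to both the dCas9 and sgRNA units, and a lacIq-driven lacI gene is also carried, indicating IPTG-responsive control of knockdown. A neo/kanamycin resistance gene, flanked by FRT sites that could permit FLP-mediated marker removal, selects for transposition events, and the rrnB T1 and lambda t0 terminators lie just downstream of it.

The construct is the empty-guide parent vector. Users insert a targeting spacer, transfer the plasmid to the target bacterium, and select kanamycin-resistant integrants for inducible gene repression.
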