Features (pLannotate 1.2.2; 29 found; start..end, strand, type, name):
    171..248     +  promoter       lacIq promoter: lacI (mutant); In the lacIq allele, a single base change in the promoter boosts expression of the lacI gene about 10-fold.
    249..1331    +  CDS            lacI: lac repressor; lacI; The lac repressor binds to the lac operator to inhibit transcription in E. coli. This inhibition can be relieved by adding lactose or isopropyl-β-D-thiogalactopyranoside (IPTG).
   1344..1365    +  protein_bind   CAP binding site: CAP binding activates transcription in the presence of cAMP. E. coli catabolite activator protein
   1436..1522    +  ncRNA          Thr leader (fragment): Accession: RF00506 - Threonine operon leader
   1605..1626    +  protein_bind   lac operator (fragment): The lac repressor binds to the lac operator to inhibit transcription in E. coli. This inhibition can be relieved by adding lactose or isopropyl-β-D-thiogalactopyranoside (IPTG). lac repressor encoded by lacI
   1699..1766    +  misc_RNA       tracrRNA (fragment): trans-activating CRISPR RNA for the Streptococcus pyogenes CRISPR/Cas9 system
   2049..2096    -  protein_bind   FRT: FLP-mediated recombination occurs in the 8-bp core sequence TCTAGAAA (Turan and Bode, 2011). FLP recombinase from the Saccharomyces cerevisiae 2μ plasmid
   2173..2201    +  promoter       Pc promoter: intI1 (promoter lies within the coding sequence); class 1 integron promoter
   2218..2280    +  CDS            tnpA (fragment): TN5P_ECOLX - Also known as tnp. Experimental evidence at protein level: Swiss-Prot protein existence level 1. Mediates transposition of transposon Tn5 by a 'cut and paste' mechanism. First, the monomeric transposase binds the 19 bp inverted DNA repeats flanking the transposon. Then, dimerization of the DNA- bound transposase creates a synaptic DNA complex. After nicking of the first DNA strand, excision of the transposon proceeds through a series of intermediates. The transposase then mediates the insertion of the transposon at a new site by strand transfer. The activity of the wild- type tran
   2312..3103    +  CDS            neo: KKA2_KLEPN - Also known as kan, nptII. Experimental evidence at protein level: Swiss-Prot protein existence level 1. Resistance to kanamycin, neomycin, paromomycin, ribostamycin, butirosin and gentamicin B. From Klebsiella pneumoniae.
   3158..3191    -  protein_bind   FRT (minimal): supports FLP-mediated excision but not integration (Turan and Bode, 2011) FLP recombinase from the Saccharomyces cerevisiae 2μ plasmid
   3256..3342    -  terminator     rrnB T1 terminator: Escherichia coli rrnB; transcription terminator T1 from the E. coli rrnB gene
   3406..3435    -  CDS            CmR (fragment): chloramphenicol acetyltransferase confers resistance to chloramphenicol
   3445..3539    -  terminator     lambda t0 terminator: transcription terminator from phage lambda
   3560..3584    +  misc_feature   MCS (fragment): pBluescript multiple cloning site
   3588..3786    +  mobile_element Tn7R (fragment): mini-Tn7 element (right end of the Tn7 transposon) Tn7
   3858..3926    +  CDS            lacZα (fragment): LacZα fragment of β-galactosidase; lacZ fragment
   3932..4031    -  misc_feature   bom (fragment): basis of mobility region from pBR322
   4133..4168    -  CDS            rop (fragment): Rop protein, which maintains plasmids at low copy number; rop
   4263..4367    +  promoter       AmpR promoter: bla
   4368..5228    +  CDS            AmpR: β-lactamase; bla; confers resistance to ampicillin, carbenicillin, and related antibiotics
   5401..5426    +  CDS            bla(M) (fragment): β-lactamase lacking the signal sequence; bla(M); allows cytosolic expression of β-lactamase
   5529..5917    +  rep_origin     R6K γ ori: γ replication origin from E. coli plasmid R6K; requires the R6K initiator protein pi for replication
   5928..5967    +  CDS            λ integrase (fragment): integrase from phage λ; int
   6186..6294    +  oriT           oriT: incP origin of transfer
   6398..6563    +  mobile_element Tn7L: mini-Tn7 element (left end of the Tn7 transposon) Tn7
   6718..6807    -  CDS            3xMyc: 3 tandem Myc epitope tags
   6817..10920   -  CDS            cas9: CAS9_STRP1 - Also known as csn1 From Streptococcus pyogenes serotype M1.
  10965..10986   -  protein_bind   lac operator (fragment): The lac repressor binds to the lac operator to inhibit transcription in E. coli. This inhibition can be relieved by adding lactose or isopropyl-β-D-thiogalactopyranoside (IPTG). lac repressor encoded by lacI
>Addgene plasmid #220906 | pJMP8932 | addgene full sequence | sequence record 436983 | Addgene NGS Result
TCTGCAGACGTAAAAAAAGCGGCGTGGTTAGCCGCTTTTTTAATTGCCGGAGCGCAATAAAAAAGCCCCC
GGAAGGTGATCTTCCGGGGGCTTTCTCATGCGTTGCTTGTATTGAAAATGGGGGCCATGCCTACCTATCT
GCCTCCCGGGAAGCGGCATGCATTTACGTTGACACCATCGAATGGTGCAAAACCTTTCGCGGTATGGCAT
GATAGCGCCCGGAAGAGAGTCAATTCAGGGTGGTGAATGTGAAACCAGTAACGTTATACGATGTCGCAGA
GTATGCCGGTGTCTCTTATCAGACCGTTTCCCGCGTGGTGAACCAGGCCAGCCACGTTTCTGCGAAAACG
CGGGAAAAAGTGGAAGCGGCGATGGCGGAGCTGAATTACATTCCCAACCGCGTGGCACAACAACTGGCGG
GCAAACAGTCGTTGCTGATTGGCGTTGCCACCTCCAGTCTGGCCCTGCACGCGCCGTCGCAAATTGTCGC
GGCGATTAAATCTCGCGCCGATCAACTGGGTGCCAGCGTGGTGGTGTCGATGGTAGAACGAAGCGGCGTC
GAAGCCTGTAAAGCGGCGGTGCACAATCTTCTCGCGCAACGCGTCAGTGGGCTGATCATTAACTATCCGC
TGGATGACCAGGATGCCATTGCTGTGGAAGCTGCCTGCACTAATGTTCCGGCGTTATTTCTTGATGTCTC
TGACCAGACACCCATCAACAGTATTATTTTCTCCCATGAAGATGGTACGCGACTGGGCGTGGAGCATCTG
GTCGCATTGGGTCACCAGCAAATCGCGCTGTTAGCGGGCCCATTAAGTTCTGTCTCGGCGCGTCTGCGTC
TGGCTGGCTGGCATAAATATCTCACTCGCAATCAAATTCAGCCGATAGCGGAACGGGAAGGCGACTGGAG
TGCCATGTCCGGTTTTCAACAAACCATGCAAATGCTGAATGAGGGCATCGTTCCCACTGCGATGCTGGTT
GCCAACGATCAGATGGCGCTGGGCGCAATGCGCGCCATTACCGAGTCCGGGCTGCGCGTTGGTGCGGATA
TCTCGGTAGTGGGATACGACGATACCGAAGATAGCTCATGTTATATCCCGCCGTTAACCACCATCAAACA
GGATTTTCGCCTGCTGGGGCAAACCAGCGTGGACCGCTTGCTGCAACTCTCTCAGGGCCAGGCGGTGAAG
GGCAATCAGCTGTTGCCCGTCTCACTGGTGAAAAGAAAAACCACCCTGGCGCCCAATACGCAAACCGCCT
CTCCCCGCGCGTTGGCCGATTCATTAATGCAGCTGGCACGACAGGTTTCCCGACTGGAAAGCGGGCAGTG
AGCGCAACGCAATTAATGTAAGTTAGCTCACTCATTAGGCACCCCACCCGGGTCCTTGAGCCCCATTATC
ACCTCCAAAGCCTTCTCGTCTGGTCAGTTTCACCTGTTTTACGTAAAAACCCGCTTCGGCGGGTTTTTAC
TTTTGGGGAAACACAGAAAAAAGCCCGCACCTGACAGTGCGGGCTTTTTTTTTCGACCAAAGGTGCGACT
ACTCTTGCCTACTACCTATCGACTGAGCTGAAAGAATTCGGAAAATTTTTTTTCAAAAGTACTTGAATTG
TGAGCGGATAACAATTATAATTCTAGTTAGTTGAGACCAACTTTGGTCTCCACCATAGCGGTCGGTCTCT
GTTTAAGAGCTATGCTGGAAACAGCATAGCAAGTTTAAATAAGGCTAGTCCGTTATCAACTTGAAAAAGT
GGCACCGAGTCGGTGCTTTTTTTGAATTCATGTGGCTGACCGTTCTGTTGTCTCTCGCTCTTCCGAGTAG
ACGAACAATAAGGCCTCCCTAACGGGGGGCCTTTTTTATTGATAACAAAAGTCAGTGCTTCCGCTATTTC
CAAAATACCGGGCTAATACGGTTTAAACGACCTCCTGGATTTGCTCAGACAGCCTTTTCGTCATTCGTTT
CAGCCAAAAAACTTAAGACCGCCGGTCTTGTCCACTACCTTGCAGTAATGCGGTGGACAGGATCGGCGGT
TTTCTTTTCTCTTCTCAAGAAGTTCCTATACTTTCTAGAGAATAGGAACTTCGGAATAGGAACTTCCTCC
TGAACGGCCATAAGAACGAAGGCTGTCTGTTGAACTCTCGAGCCGTGGAAACGGATGAAGGCACGAACCC
AGTTGACATAAGCCTGTTCGGTTCGTAAACTGTAATGCAAGTAGCGTATGCGCTCAAAACTGGATGGCTT
TCTTGCCGCCAAGGATCTGATGGCGCAGGGGATCAAGATCTGATCAAGAGACAGGATGAGGATCGTTTCG
CATGATTGAACAAGATGGATTGCACGCAGGTTCTCCGGCCGCTTGGGTGGAGAGGCTATTCGGCTATGAC
TGGGCACAACAGACAATCGGCTGCTCTGATGCCGCCGTGTTCCGGCTGTCAGCGCAGGGGCGCCCGGTTC
TTTTTGTCAAGACCGACCTGTCCGGTGCCCTGAATGAACTGCAGGACGAGGCAGCGCGGCTATCGTGGCT
GGCCACGACGGGCGTTCCTTGCGCAGCTGTGCTCGACGTTGTCACTGAAGCGGGAAGGGACTGGCTGCTA
TTGGGCGAAGTGCCGGGGCAGGATCTCCTGTCATCTCACCTTGCTCCTGCCGAGAAAGTATCCATCATGG
CTGATGCAATGCGGCGGCTGCATACGCTTGATCCGGCTACCTGCCCATTCGACCACCAAGCGAAACATCG
CATCGAGCGAGCACGTACTCGGATGGAAGCCGGTCTTGTCGATCAGGATGATCTGGACGAAGAGCATCAG
GGGCTCGCGCCAGCCGAACTGTTCGCCAGGCTCAAGGCGCGCATGCCCGACGGCGAGGATCTCGTCGTGA
CCCATGGCGATGCCTGCTTGCCGAATATCATGGTGGAAAATGGCCGCTTTTCTGGATTCATCGACTGTGG
CCGGCTGGGTGTGGCGGACCGCTATCAGGACATAGCGTTGGCTACCCGTGATATTGCTGAAGAGCTTGGC
GGCGAATGGGCTGACCGCTTCCTCGTGCTTTACGGTATCGCCGCTCCCGATTCGCAGCGCATCGCCTTCT
ATCGCCTTCTTGACGAGTTCTTCTGAGCGGGACTCTGGGGTTCGAAATGACTCGAGCATCAGCTTCAAAA
GCGCTCTGAAGTTCCTATACTTTCTAGAGAATAGGAACTTCGGAATAGGTACTTCAAGATCCCCAATTCG
AGCTCATCGTCCGGGCCGCAAGCTCCTAGCGGCGGATTTGTCCTACTCAGGAGAGCGTTCACCGACAAAC
AACAGATAAAACGAAAGGCCCAGTCTTTCGACTGAGCCTTTCGTTTTATTTGATGCCTCAAGCTAGAGAG
TCATTACCCCAGGCGTTTAAGGGCACCAATAACTGCCTTAAAAAAATTACGCCCCGCCCTGCCACTCATC
GCAGTCTAGCTTGGATTCTCACCAATAAAAAACGCCCGGCGGCAACCGAGCGTTCTGAACAAATCCAGAT
GGAGTTCTGAGGTCATTACTGGATCTATCAACAGGAGTCCAAGCTCAGCTAATTAAGCTAGCTTATCGAT
ACCGTCGACCTCGAACCCCACGCCCCTCTTTAATACGACGGGCAATTTGCACTTCAGAAAATGAAGAGTT
TGCTTTAGCCATAACAAAAGTCCAGTATGCTTTTTCACAGCATAACTGGACTGATTTCAGTTTACAACTA
TTCTGTCTAGTTTAAGACTTTATTGTCATAGTTTAGATCTATTTTGTTCAGTTTAAGACTTTATTGTCCG
CCCACACCTGCTTACGCAGGGCATCCATTTATTACTCAACCGTAACCGATTTTGCCAGGTTACGCGGCTG
GTCCTCTAGCTGGCGTAATAGCGAAGAGGCCCGCACCGATCGCCCTTCCCAACAGTTGCGCAGCCTGAAT
GGCGAATGGCGCCTGATGCGGTATTTTCTCCTTACGCATCTGTGCGGTATTTCACACCGCATATGGTGCA
CTCTCAGTACAATCTGCTCTGATGCCGCATAGTTAAGCCAGCCCCGACACCCGCCAACACCCGCTGACGC
GCCCTGACGGGCTTGTCTGCTCCCGGCATCCGCTTACAGACAAGCTGTGACCGTCTCCGGGAGCTGCATG
TGTCAGAGGTTTTCACCGTCGTCACCGAAACGCGCGAGACGAAAGGGCCTCGTGATACGCCTATTTTTAT
AGGTTAATGTCATGATAATAATGGTTTCTTAGACGTCAGGTGGCACTTTTCGGGGAAATGTGCGCGGAAC
CCCTATTTGTTTATTTTTCTAAATACATTCAAATATGTATCCGCTCATGAGACAATAACCCTGATAAATG
CTTCAATAATATTGAAAAAGGAAGAGTATGAGTATTCAACATTTCCGTGTCGCCCTTATTCCCTTTTTTG
CGGCATTTTGCCTTCCTGTTTTTGCTCACCCAGAAACGCTGGTGAAAGTAAAAGATGCTGAAGATCAGTT
GGGTGCACGAGTGGGTTACATCGAACTGGATCTCAACAGCGGTAAGATCCTTGAGAGTTTTCGCCCCGAA
GAACGTTTTCCAATGATGAGCACTTTTAAAGTTCTGCTATGTGGCGCGGTATTATCCCGTATTGACGCCG
GGCAAGAGCAACTCGGTCGCCGCATACACTATTCTCAGAATGACTTGGTTGAGTACTCACCAGTCACAGA
AAAGCATCTTACGGATGGCATGACAGTAAGAGAATTATGCAGTGCTGCCATAACCATGAGTGATAACACT
GCGGCCAACTTACTTCTGACAACGATCGGAGGACCGAAGGAGCTAACCGCTTTTTTGCACAACATGGGGG
ATCATGTAACTCGCCTTGATCGTTGGGAACCGGAGCTGAATGAAGCCATACCAAACGACGAGCGTGACAC
CACGATGCCTGTAGCAATGGCAACAACGTTGCGCAAACTATTAACTGGCGAACTACTTACTCTAGCTTCC
CGGCAACAATTAATAGACTGGATGGAGGCGGATAAAGTTGCAGGACCACTTCTGCGCTCGGCCCTTCCGG
CTGGCTGGTTTATTGCTGATAAATCTGGAGCCGGTGAGCGTGGGTCCCGCGGTATCATTGCAGCACTGGG
GCCAGATGGTAAGCCCTCCCGTATCGTAGTTATCTACACGACGGGGAGTCAGGCAACTATGGATGAACGA
AATAGACAGATCGCTGAGATAGGTGCCTCACTGATTAAGCATTGGTAACTGTCAGACCAAGTTTACTCAT
ATATACTTTAGATTGATTTAAAACTTCATTTTTAATTTAAAAGGATCTAGGTGAAGATCCTTTTTGATAA
TCTCATGACCAAAATCCCTTAACGTGAGTTTTCGTTCCACTGAGCGTCAGACCCCGTAGAAAAGATCAAA
GGCAGTTATTGGTGCCTCACTGATTAAGCATTGGTAACTGTCAGACCAAGTTTACTCATATATACTTTAG
ATTGATTTAAAACTTCATTTTTAATTTTTGCGGCCGCAAGATCCGGCCACGATGCGTCCGGCGTAGAGGA
TCTGAAGATCAGCAGTTCAACCTGTTGATAGTACGTACTAAGCTCTCATGTTTCACGTACTAAGCTCTCA
TGTTTAACGTACTAAGCTCTCATGTTTAACGAACTAAACCCTCATGGCTAACGTACTAAGCTCTCATGGC
TAACGTACTAAGCTCTCATGTTTCACGTACTAAGCTCTCATGTTTGAACAATAAAATTAATATAAATCAG
CAACTTAAATAGCCTCTAAGGTTTTAAGTTTTATAAGAAAAAAAAGAATATATAAGGCTTTTAAAGCTTT
TAAGGTTTAACGGTTGTGGACAACAAGCCAGGGATGTAACGCACTGAGAAGCCCTTAGAGCCTCTCAAAG
CAATTTTGAGTGACACAGGAACACTTAACGGCTGACATGGGAATTAGCCATGGCATCACAGTATCGTGAT
GACAGAGGCAGGGAGTGCGGCCTTTTTACGGTTCCTGGCCTTTTGCTGGCCTTTTGCTCACATGTTCTTT
CCTGCGTTATCAGGGGATTCCTTAAGGTATACTTTCCGCTGCATAACCCTGCTTCGGGGTCATTATAGCG
ATTTTTTCGGTATATCCATCCTTTTTCGCACGATATACAGGATTTTGCCAAAGGGTTCGTGTAGACTTTC
CTTGGTGTATCCAACGGCGTCAGCCGGGCAGGATAGGTGAAGTAGGCCCACCCGCGAGCGGGTGTTCCTT
CTTCACTGTCCCTTATTCGCACCTGGCGGTGCTCAACGGGAATCCTGCTCTGCGAGGCTGGCCGATAAGC
TCTGATACCGCTCGCCGCAGCCGAACGACCGAGCGCAGCGGGTCAGTGAGCGAGGAAGCGGAAGAGCCCA
AACATAACAGGAAGAAAAATGCCCCGCTGTGGGCGGACAAAATAGTTGGGAACTGGGAGGGGTGGAAATG
GAGTTTTTAAGGATTATTTAGGGAAGAGTGACAAAATAGATGGGAACTGGGTGTAGCGTCGTAAGCTAAT
ACGAAAATTAAAAATGACAAAATAGTTTGGAACTAGATTTCACTTATCTGGTTCTTGAGGCGGTTAAAAG
AGCCGTACTCTTCTCCGATGTCGACTAGGCCATGATGCTCATTCTGTGGGACCAAAACGAAAAAACACCC
TTTCGGGTGTCTTTTCTGGAATTTGGTACCGAGGCTGCAAGTCCCATTAAGGAGGCGCGCCTTATTACAG
ATCTTCCTCAGAGATGAGCTTCTGTTCCAGATCTTCTTCTGAAATCAACTTTTGTTCCAGATCTTCTTCA
GAGATGAGTTTCTGCTCCGCGGCCGCGTCGCCGCCCAGCTGCGACAGGTCGATGCGGGTTTCGTACAGGC
CGGTGATCGACTGATGGATCAGGGTGGCGTCCAGGACCTCTTTGGTCGAGGTGTAGCGCTTGCGGTCGAT
GGTGGTGTCGAAGTACTTGAAGGCGGCCGGGGCGCCCAGGTTGGTCAGGGTGAACAGGTGGATGATGTTC
TCGGCTTGCTCGCGGATCGGCTTGTCGCGGTGCTTGTTATAGGCCGACAGGACCTTGTCCAGGTTGGCGT
CGGCCAGGATGACGCGCTTCGAGAACTCCGAGATCTGCTCGATGATCTCGTCCAGGTAGTGCTTGTGCTG
CTCGACGAACAGCTGCTTCTGCTCGTTGTCCTCCGGCGAGCCCTTCAGCTTCTCGTAGTGCGAGGCCAGG
TACAGGAAGTTGACGTACTTCGACGGCAGGGCCAGCTCGTTGCCCTTCTGCAGCTCGCCGGCAGAAGCCA
GCATTCGCTTCCGGCCGTTTTCTAACTCGAACAGCGAGTACTTCGGCAGCTTGATGATCAGGTCCTTCTT
GACCTCTTTGTAGCCCTTGGCCTCCAGGAAGTCGATCGGGTTCTTCTCGAACGACGAGCGCTCCATGATG
GTAATGCCCAGTAACTCCTTGACCGACTTCAGTTTCTTCGACTTGCCCTTCTCGACCTTGGCGACGACCA
GGACCGAGTAGGCGACGGTCGGCGAGTCGAAGCCGCCGTACTTCTTCGGGTCCCAGTCCTTCTTGCGTGC
GATCAGCTTGTCCGAGTTGCGCTTTGGCAGGATCGACTCCTTCGAGAAGCCGCCGGTCTGCACCTCGGTT
TTCTTGACAATGTTGACTTGCGGCATGCTTAAGACTTTGCGGACGGTGGCGAAGTCGCGGCCCTTGTCCC
AGACGATCTCTCCGGTTTCCCCGTTTGTCTCGATCAGCGGGCGCTTGCGGATCTCGCCGTTGGCCAGGGT
GATCTCGGTCTTGAAGAAGTTCATGATGTTCGAGTAGAAGAAGTACTTGGCGGTGGCCTTGCCGATCTCT
TGCTCCGACTTGGCGATCATCTTGCGGACGTCGTAGACCTTGTAGTCGCCGTAGACGAACTCCGACTCCA
GTTTTGGGTACTTCTTGATCAGGGCGGTGCCGACGACGGCGTTCAGGTAGGCGTCGTGGGCGTGGTGGTA
GTTGTTGATCTCGCGGACCTTGTAGAACTGAAAGTCCTTGCGGAAGTCCGAGACGAGCTTCGACTTCAGG
GTGATGACCTTGACCTCGCGAATCAGCTTATCGTTCTCGTCGTACTTGGTGTTCATGCGCGAGTCCAGGA
TCTGCGCGACGTGCTTGGTGATCTGCCGGGTTTCGACCAGCTGCCGCTTGATGAAGCCGGCCTTGTCCAG
CTCCGACAGGCCGCCGCGCTCGGCCTTGGTCAGGTTGTCGAACTTGCGCTGCGTGATCAGCTTGGCGTTC
AGCAGCTGCCGCCAGTAGTTCTTCATCTTCTTAACGACCTCTTCCGACGGGACGTTGTCCGACTTGCCGC
GGTTCTTGTCCGAGCGGGTCAGGACCTTGTTGTCGATGCTATCGTCCTTCAGGAAGGACTGCGGGACGAT
GGCGTCGACGTCGTAGTCCGACAGGCGGTTGATGTCCAGCTCTTGGTCGACGTACATGTCGCGGCCGTTC
TGCAGGTAGTACAGGTACAGCTTCTCGTTCTGCAGCTGCGTGTTCTCGACCGGGTGCTCCTTCAGGATCT
GCGAGCCCAGCTCCTTGATGCCCTCCTCGATGCGCTTCATGCGCTCGCGCGAATTTTTCTGTCCCTTCTG
CGTGGTCTGATTCTCGCGGGCCATCTCGATGACGATGTTCTCCGGCTTGTGGCGTCCCATTACCTTAACC
AGCTCGTCGACGACCTTGACGGTCTGCAGGATGCCCTTCTTGATGGCCGGCGAGCCGGCCAGGTTGGCGA
TGTGCTCGTGCAGCGAGTCGCCTTGGCCCGAGACTTGGGCCTTCTGAATGTCCTCCTTGAAGGTCAGCGA
GTCGTCGTGGATCAGCTGCATGAAGTTGCGGTTGGCGAAGCCGTCCGACTTCAGGAAGTCCAGGATGGTC
TTGCCCGACTGCTTGTCGCGGATGCCGTTGATCAGCTTGCGCGACAGGCGGCCCCAGCCGGTGTAGCGGC
GGCGCTTTAACTGCTTCATGACCTTGTCGTCGAACAGGTGGGCGTAGGTCTTGAGGCGCTCCTCGATCAT
CTCGCGGTCCTCGAACAGGGTCAGGGTCAGGACGATGTCCTCCAGGATGTCCTCGTTCTCCTCGTTGTCC
AGGAAGTCCTTGTCCTTGATGATCTTCAGCAGGTCGTGGTAGGTGCCCAGCGAGGCGTTGAAGCGGTCCT
CGACGCCGCTGATCTCGACCGAGTCGAAGCACTCGATCTTCTTGAAGTAGTCCTCTTTCAGCTGCTTGAC
GGTGACCTTGCGGTTGGTCTTGAACAGCAGGTCGACGATGGCCTTCTTCTGCTCGCCCGACAGGAAGGCC
GGCTTGCGCATGCCCTCGGTGACGTACTTGACCTTGGTCAGCTCGTTGTAGACGGTGAAGTACTCGTACA
GCAGGCTGTGCTTAGGCAGGACCTTCTCGTTCGGCAGGTTCTTGTCGAAGTTGGTCATGCGCTCGATGAA
CGACTGCGCCGAGGCGCCCTTGTCGACGACCTCTTCGAAGTTCCACGGGGTGATGGTTTCCTCCGACTTG
CGGGTCATCCAGGCGAAGCGCGAGTTCCCGCGGGCCAGTGGACCGACATAGTACGGTATGCGAAAGGTCA
GGATCTTCTCGATCTTCTCTCGATTGTCCTTCAGGAACGGGTAGAAGTCCTCTTGGCGTCTCAGGATGGC
GTGCAGCTCGCCCAGGTGGATCTGATGCGGGATCGAGCCGTTGTCGAAGGTGCGCTGCTTGCGCAGCAGG
TCCTCGCGGTTCAGCTTCACCAGCAGCTCCTCGGTGCCGTCCATCTTCTCCAGGATCGGCTTGATGAACT
TGTAGAACTCCTCTTGCGAGGCGCCGCCGTCGATGTAGCCGGCGTAGCCGTTCTTCGACTGATCAAAGAA
GATCTCCTTGTACTTCTCCGGCAGCTGCTGCCGGACCAGGGCCTTCAGCAGGGTCAGGTCTTGGTGGTGC
TCGTCGTAGCGCTTGATCATCGAGGCCGACAGCGGGGCCTTTGTGATCTCTGTGTTGACGCGCAGGATGT
CTGACAGGAGGATTGCGTCCGACAGGTTCTTGGCGGCCAGGAACAGGTCGGCGTACTGATCGCCGATCTG
CGCCAGCAGGTTGTCCAGGTCGTCGTCGTAGGTGTCCTTCGACAGCTGCAGCTTGGCGTCCTCGGCCAGG
TCGAAGTTCGACTTGAAGTTCGGGGTCAGGCCCAGCGACAGGGCTATCAAGTTGCCGAACAGGCCGTTCT
TCTTCTCGCCCGGCAGTTGAGCAATAAGATTCTCCAGGCGGCGCGACTTCGACAGGCGGGCCGACAGGAT
GGCCTTAGCATCAACGCCCGAGGCGTTGATCGGGTTCTCCTCGAACAGCTGATTGTAGGTCTGCACCAGC
TGAATGAACAGCTTGTCGACGTCCGAGTTGTCCGGGTTCAGGTCGCCCTCGATCAGGAAGTGGCCGCGGA
ACTTGATCATGTGGGCCAGGGCCAGGTAGATCAGGCGCAGGTCGGCCTTGTCGGTCGAGTCGACCAGCTT
CTTGCGCAGGTGGTAGATGGTCGGATACTTCTCGTGGTAGGCGACCTCGTCGACGATGTTGCCGAAGATC
GGGTGGCGCTCGTGCTTCTTGTCCTCCTCGACCAGGAACGACTCCTCCAGGCGGTGGAAGAACGAGTCGT
CGACCTTGGCCATCTCGTTAGAAAAGATCTCTTGCAGGTAGCAGATGCGGTTCTTGCGCCGCGTGTAGCG
GCGCCGGGCGGTCCTCTTCAGGCGTGTGGCCTCGGCCGTCTCCCCAGAATCGAATAGCAGCGCCCCGATC
AAATTCTTCTTGATCGAGTGGCGGTCGGTGTTGCCCAGGACCTTGAACTTCTTCGACGGGACCTTGTACT
CGTCGGTGATGACGGCCCAGCCGACCGAGTTGGTGCCGATGGCCAGGCCGATCGAGTACTTCTTGTCCAT
ACTAGTATAGTCCTCCTTCTCGCTCTTAATTAAACTAGGATTATAATTGTTATCCGCTCACAATTCAAGT
GTTTTTCGAAAAAAAATTTCTACTAG
